>Addgene plasmid #122821 | pAC10101_pLX-Hygro-IRES-EGFP | depositor full sequence | sequence record 234323 | pAC10101_pLX-Hygro-IRES-EGFP sequence 9681 bps
CCCGGGGTTATTAATAGTAATCAATTACGGGGTCATTAGTTCATAGCCCATATATGGAGTTCCGCGTTAC
ATAACTTACGGTAAATGGCCCGCCTGGCTGACCGCCCAACGACCCCCGCCCATTGACGTCAATAATGACG
TATGTTCCCATAGTAACGCCAATAGGGACTTTCCATTGACGTCAATGGGTGGAGTATTTACGGTAAACTG
CCCACTTGGCAGTACATCAAGTGTATCATATGCCAAGTACGCCCCCTATTGACGTCAATGACGGTAAATG
GCCCGCCTGGCATTATGCCCAGTACATGACCTTATGGGACTTTCCTACTTGGCAGTACATCTACGTATTA
GTCATCGCTATTACCATGGTGATGCGGTTTTGGCAGTACATCAATGGGCGTGGATAGCGGTTTGACTCAC
GGGGATTTCCAAGTCTCCACCCCATTGACGTCAATGGGAGTTTGTTTTGGCACCAAAATCAACGGGACTT
TCCAAAATGTCGTAACAACTCCGCCCCATTGACGCAAATGGGCGGTAGGCGTGTACGGTGGGAGGTCTAT
ATAAGCAGAGCTCTCTGGCTAACTGTCGGGATCAACAAGTTTGTACAAAAAAGCAGGCTCCGAATTCACC
GGTGCCACCATGAAAAAGCCTGAACTCACCGCGACGTCTGTCGAGAAGTTTCTGATCGAAAAGTTCGACA
GCGTCTCCGACCTGATGCAGCTCTCGGAGGGCGAAGAATCTCGTGCTTTCAGCTTCGATGTAGGAGGGCG
TGGATATGTCCTGCGGGTAAATAGCTGCGCCGATGGTTTCTACAAAGATCGTTATGTTTATCGGCACTTT
GCATCGGCCGCGCTCCCGATTCCGGAAGTGCTTGACATTGGGGAATTTAGCGAGAGCCTGACCTATTGCA
TCTCCCGCCGTGCACAGGGTGTCACGTTGCAAGACCTGCCTGAAACCGAACTGCCCGCTGTTCTGCAGCC
GGTCGCGGAGGCCATGGATGCGATCGCTGCGGCCGATCTTAGCCAGACGAGCGGGTTCGGCCCATTCGGA
CCGCAAGGAATCGGTCAATACACTACATGGCGTGATTTCATATGCGCGATTGCTGATCCCCATGTGTATC
ACTGGCAAACTGTGATGGACGACACCGTCAGTGCGTCCGTCGCGCAGGCTCTCGATGAGCTGATGCTTTG
GGCCGAGGACTGCCCCGAAGTCCGGCACCTCGTGCACGCGGATTTCGGCTCCAACAATGTCCTGACGGAC
AATGGCCGCATAACAGCGGTCATTGACTGGAGCGAGGCGATGTTCGGGGATTCCCAATACGAGGTCGCCA
ACATCTTCTTCTGGAGGCCGTGGTTGGCTTGTATGGAGCAGCAGACGCGCTACTTCGAGCGGAGGCATCC
GGAGCTTGCAGGATCGCCGCGGCTCCGGGCGTATATGCTCCGCATTGGTCTTGACCAACTCTATCAGAGC
TTGGTTGACGGCAATTTCGATGATGCAGCTTGGGCGCAGGGTCGATGCGACGCAATCGTCCGATCCGGAG
CCGGGACTGTCGGGCGTACACAAATCGCCCGCAGAAGCGCGGCCGTCTGGACCGATGGCTGTGTAGAAGT
ACTCGCCGATAGTGGAAACCGACGCCCCAGCACTCGTCCGAGGGCAAAGGAATAGTTAATTAAGAATTCG
ACCCAGCTTTCTTGTACAAAGTGGTTGGTAAGCCTATCCCTAACCCTCTCCTCGGTCTCGATTCTACGTA
GTAATGAGCTAGCAGTCTCGAGGTTAACGAATTCCGCCCCCCCCCTAACGTTACTGGCCGAAGCCGCTTG
GAATAAGGCCGGTGTGCGCTTGTCTATATGTTATTTTCCACCATATTGCCGTCTTTTGGCAATGTGAGGG
CCCGGAAACCTGGCCCTGTCTTCTTGACGAGCATTCCTAGGGGTCTTTCCCCTCTCGCCAAAGGAATGCA
AGGTCTGTTGAATGTCGTGAAGGAAGCAGTTCCTCTGGAAGCTTCTTGAAGACAAACAACGTCTGTAGCG
ACCCTTTGCAGGCAGCGGAACCCCCCACCTGGCGACAGGTGCCCCTGCGGCCAAAAGCCACGTGTATAAG
ATACACCTGCAAAGGCGGCACAACCCCAGTGCCACGTTGTGAGTTGGATAGTTGTGGAAAGAGTCAAATG
GCTCTCCTCAAGCGTATTCAACAAGGGGCTGAAGGATGCCCAGAAGGTACCCCATTGTATGGGATCTGAT
CTGGGGCCTCGGTGCACATGCTTTACATGTGTTTAGTCGAGGTTAAAAAAACGTCTAGGCCCCCCGAACC
ACGGGGACGTGGTTTTCCTTTGAAAAACACGATAATACCATGGTGAGCAAGGGCGAGGAGCTGTTCACCG
GGGTGGTGCCCATCCTGGTCGAGCTGGACGGCGACGTAAACGGCCACAAGTTCAGCGTGTCCGGCGAGGG
CGAGGGCGATGCCACCTACGGCAAGCTGACCCTGAAGTTCATCTGCACCACCGGCAAGCTGCCCGTGCCC
TGGCCCACCCTCGTGACCACCCTGACCTACGGCGTGCAGTGCTTCAGCCGCTACCCCGACCACATGAAGC
AGCACGACTTCTTCAAGTCCGCCATGCCCGAAGGCTACGTCCAGGAGCGCACCATCTTCTTCAAGGACGA
CGGCAACTACAAGACCCGCGCCGAGGTGAAGTTCGAGGGCGACACCCTGGTGAACCGCATCGAGCTGAAG
GGCATCGACTTCAAGGAGGACGGCAACATCCTGGGGCACAAGCTGGAGTACAACTACAACAGCCACAACG
TCTATATCATGGCCGACAAGCAGAAGAACGGCATCAAGGTGAACTTCAAGATCCGCCACAACATCGAGGA
CGGCAGCGTGCAGCTCGCCGACCACTACCAGCAGAACACCCCCATCGGCGACGGCCCCGTGCTGCTGCCC
GACAACCACTACCTGAGCACCCAGTCCGCCCTGAGCAAAGACCCCAACGAGAAGCGCGATCACATGGTCC
TGCTGGAGTTCGTGACCGCCGCCGGGATCACTCTCGGCATGGACGAGCTGTACAAGTAACACCGGTGGCG
CGTTAAGTCGACAATCAACCTCTGGATTACAAAATTTGTGAAAGATTGACTGGTATTCTTAACTATGTTG
CTCCTTTTACGCTATGTGGATACGCTGCTTTAATGCCTTTGTATCATGCTATTGCTTCCCGTATGGCTTT
CATTTTCTCCTCCTTGTATAAATCCTGGTTGCTGTCTCTTTATGAGGAGTTGTGGCCCGTTGTCAGGCAA
CGTGGCGTGGTGTGCACTGTGTTTGCTGACGCAACCCCCACTGGTTGGGGCATTGCCACCACCTGTCAGC
TCCTTTCCGGGACTTTCGCTTTCCCCCTCCCTATTGCCACGGCGGAACTCATCGCCGCCTGCCTTGCCCG
CTGCTGGACAGGGGCTCGGCTGTTGGGCACTGACAATTCCGTGGTGTTGTCGGGGAAATCATCGTCCTTT
CCTTGGCTGCTCGCCTGTGTTGCCACCTGGATTCTGCGCGGGACGTCCTTCTGCTACGTCCCTTCGGCCC
TCAATCCAGCGGACCTTCCTTCCCGCGGCCTGCTGCCGGCTCTGCGGCCTCTTCCGCGTCTTCGCCTTCG
CCCTCAGACGAGTCGGATCTCCCTTTGGGCCGCCTCCCCGCGTCGACTTTAAGACCAATGACTTACAAGG
CAGCTGTAGATCTTAGCCACTTTTTAAAAGAAAAGGGGGGACTGGAAGGGCTAATTCACTCCCAACGAAG
ACAAGATCTGCTTTTTGCTTGTACTGGGTCTCTCTGGTTAGACCAGATCTGAGCCTGGGAGCTCTCTGGC
TAACTAGGGAACCCACTGCTTAAGCCTCAATAAAGCTTGCCTTGAGTGCTTCAAGTAGTGTGTGCCCGTC
TGTTGTGTGACTCTGGTAACTAGAGATCCCTCAGACCCTTTTAGTCAGTGTGGAAAATCTCTAGCAGTAC
GTATAGTAGTTCATGTCATCTTATTATTCAGTATTTATAACTTGCAAAGAAATGAATATCAGAGAGTGAG
AGGAACTTGTTTATTGCAGCTTATAATGGTTACAAATAAAGCAATAGCATCACAAATTTCACAAATAAAG
CATTTTTTTCACTGCATTCTAGTTGTGGTTTGTCCAAACTCATCAATGTATCTTATCATGTCTGGCTCTA
GCTATCCCGCCCCTAACTCCGCCCATCCCGCCCCTAACTCCGCCCAGTTCCGCCCATTCTCCGCCCCATG
GCTGACTAATTTTTTTTATTTATGCAGAGGCCGAGGCCGCCTCGGCCTCTGAGCTATTCCAGAAGTAGTG
AGGAGGCTTTTTTGGAGGCCTAGGGACGTACCCAATTCGCCCTATAGTGAGTCGTATTACGCGCGCTCAC
TGGCCGTCGTTTTACAACGTCGTGACTGGGAAAACCCTGGCGTTACCCAACTTAATCGCCTTGCAGCACA
TCCCCCTTTCGCCAGCTGGCGTAATAGCGAAGAGGCCCGCACCGATCGCCCTTCCCAACAGTTGCGCAGC
CTGAATGGCGAATGGG
[124 nt withheld, positions 4567-4690]
C
[91 nt withheld, positions 4692-4782]
A
[49 nt withheld, positions 4784-4832]
CCTTTGACGTTGGAGTCCACGTTCTTT
[37 nt withheld, positions 4860-4896]
ACCCTATCTCGGTCTATTCTTTTGATTTATAAGGGATTTTGCCGATTTCGGCCTATTGGTTAAAAAATGA
GCTGATTTAACAAAAATTTAACGCGAATTTTAACAAAATATTAACGCTTACAATTTAGGTGGCACTTTTC
GGGGAAATGTGCGCGGAACCCCTATTTGTTTATTTTTCTAAATACATTCAAATATGTATCCGCTCATGAG
ACAATAACCCTGATAAATGCTTCAATAATATTGAAAAAGGAAGAGTATGAGTATTCAACATTTCCGTGTC
GCCCTTATTCCCTTTTTTGCGGCATTTTGCCTTCCTGTTTTTGCTCACCCAGAAACGCTGGTGAAAGTAA
AAGATGCTGAAGATCAGTTGGGTGCACGAGTGGGTTACATCGAACTGGATCTCAACAGCGGTAAGATCCT
TGAGAGTTTTCGCCCCGAAGAACGTTTTCCAATGATGAGCACTTTTAAAGTTCTGCTATGTGGCGCGGTA
TTATCCCGTATTGACGCCGGGCAAGAGCAACTCGGTCGCCGCATACACTATTCTCAGAATGACTTGGTTG
AGTACTCACCAGTCACAGAAAAGCATCTTACGGATGGCATGACAGTAAGAGAATTATGCAGTGCTGCCAT
AACCATGAGTGATAACACTGCGGCCAACTTACTTCTGACAACGATCGGAGGACCGAAGGAGCTAACCGCT
TTTTTGCACAACATGGGGGATCATGTAACTCGCCTTGATCGTTGGGAACCGGAGCTGAATGAAGCCATAC
CAAACGACGAGCGTGACACCACGATGCCTGTAGCAATGGCAACAACGTTGCGCAAACTATTAACTGGCGA
ACTACTTACTCTAGCTTCCCGGCAACAATTAATAGACTGGATGGAGGCGGATAAAGTTGCAGGACCACTT
CTGCGCTCGGCCCTTCCGGCTGGCTGGTTTATTGCTGATAAATCTGGAGCCGGTGAGCGTGGGTCTCGCG
GTATCATTGCAGCACTGGGGCCAGATGGTAAGCCCTCCCGTATCGTAGTTATCTACACGACGGGGAGTCA
GGCAACTATGGATGAACGAAATAGACAGATCGCTGAGATAGGTGCCTCACTGATTAAGCATTGGTAACTG
TCAGACCAAGTTTACTCATATATACTTTAGATTGATTTAAAACTTCATTTTTAATTTAAAAGGATCTAGG
TGAAGATCCTTTTTGATAATCTCATGACCAAAATCCCTTAACGTGAGTTTTCGTTCCACTGAGCGTCAGA
CCCCGTAGAAAAGATCAAAGGATCTTCTTGAGATCCTTTTTTTCTGCGCGTAATCTGCTGCTTGCAAACA
AAAAAACCACCGCTACCAGCGGTGGTTTGTTTGCCGGATCAAGAGCTACCAACTCTTTTTCCGAAGGTAA
CTGGCTTCAGCAGAGCGCAGATACCAAATACTGTTCTTCTAGTGTAGCCGTAGTTAGGCCACCACTTCAA
GAACTCTGTAGCACCGCCTACATACCTCGCTCTGCTAATCCTGTTACCAGTGGCTGCTGCCAGTGGCGAT
AAGTCGTGTCTTACCGGGTTGGACTCAAGACGATAGTTACCGGATAAGGCGCAGCGGTCGGGCTGAACGG
GGGGTTCGTGCACACAGCCCAGCTTGGAGCGAACGACCTACACCGAACTGAGATACCTACAGCGTGAGCT
ATGAGAAAGCGCCACGCTTCCCGAAGGGAGAAAGGCGGACAGGTATCCGGTAAGCGGCAGGGTCGGAACA
GGAGAGCGCACGAGGGAGCTTCCAGGGGGAAACGCCTGGTATCTTTATAGTCCTGTCGGGTTTCGCCACC
TCTGACTTGAGCGTCGATTTTTGTGATGCTCGTCAGGGGGGCGGAGCCTATGGAAAAACGCCAGCAACGC
GGCCTTTTTACGGTTCCTGGCCTTTTGCTGGCCTTTTGCTCACATGTTCTTTCCTGCGTTATCCCCTGAT
TCTGTGGATAACCGTATTACCGCCTTTGAGTGAGCTGATACCGCTCGCCGCAGCCGAACGACCGAGCGCA
GCGAGTCAGTGAGCGAGGAAGCGGAAGAGCGCCCAATACGCAAACCGCCTCTCCCCGCGCGTTGGCCGAT
TCATTAATGCAGCTGGCACGACAGGTTTCCCGACTGGAAAGCGGGCAGTGAGCGCAACGCAATTAATGTG
AGTTAGCTCACTCATTAGGCACCCCAGGCTTTACACTTTATGCTTCCGGCTCGTATGTTGTGTGGAATTG
TGAGCGGATAACAATTTCACACAGGAAACAGCTATGACCATGATTACGCCAAGCGCGCAATTAACCCTCA
CTAAAGGGAACAAAAGCTGGAGCTGCAAGCTTAATGTAGTCTTATGCAATACTCTTGTAGTCTTGCAACA
TGGTAACGATGAGTTAGCAACATGCCTTACAAGGAGAGAAAAAGCACCGTGCATGCCGATTGGTGGAAGT
AAGGTGGTACGATCGTGCCTTATTAGGAAGGCAACAGACGGGTCTGACATGGATTGGACGAACCACTGAA
TTGCCGCATTGCAGAGATATTGTATTTAAGTGCCTAGCTCGATACATAAACGGGTCTCTCTGGTTAGACC
AGATCTGAGCCTGGGAGCTCTCTGGCTAACTAGGGAACCCACTGCTTAAGCCTCAATAAAGCTTGCCTTG
AGTGCTTCAAGTAGTGTGTGCCCGTCTGTTGTGTGACTCTGGTAACTAGAGATCCCTCAGACCCTTTTAG
TCAGTGTGGAAAATCTCTAGCAGTGGCGCCCGAACAGGGACTTGAAAGCGAAAGGGAAACCAGAGGAGCT
CTCTCGACGCAGGACTCGGCTTGCTGAAGCGCGCACGGCAAGAGGCGAGGGGCGGCGACTGGTGAGTACG
CCAAAAATTTTGACTAGCGGAGGCTAGAAGGAGAGAGATGGGTGCGAGAGCGTCAGTATTAAGCGGGGGA
GAATTAGATCGCGATGGGAAAAAATTCGGTTAAGGCCAGGGGGAAAGAAAAAATATAAATTAAAACATAT
AGTATGGGCAAGCAGGGAGCTAGAACGATTCGCAGTTAATCCTGGCCTGTTAGAAACATCAGAAGGCTGT
AGACAAATACTGGGACAGCTACAACCATCCCTTCAGACAGGATCAGAAGAACTTAGATCATTATATAATA
CAGTAGCAACCCTCTATTGTGTGCATCAAAGGATAGAGATAAAAGACACCAAGGAAGCTTTAGACAAGAT
AGAGGAAGAGCAAAACAAAAGTAAGACCACCGCACAGCAAGCGGCCGCTGATCTTCAGACCTGGAGGAGG
AGATATGAGGGACAATTGGAGAAGTGAATTATATAAATATAAAGTAGTAAAAATTGAACCATTAGGAGTA
GCACCCACCAAGGCAAAGAGAAGAGTGGTGCAGAGAGAAAAAAGAGCAGTGGGAATAGGAGCTTTGTTCC
TTGGGTTCTTGGGAGCAGCAGGAAGCACTATGGGCGCAGCGTCAATGACGCTGACGGTACAGGCCAGACA
ATTATTGTCTGGTATAGTGCAGCAGCAGAACAATTTGCTGAGGGCTATTGAGGCGCAACAGCATCTGTTG
CAACTCACAGTCTGGGGCATCAAGCAGCTCCAGGCAAGAATCCTGGCTGTGGAAAGATACCTAAAGGATC
AACAGCTCCTGGGGATTTGGGGTTGCTCTGGAAAACTCATTTGCACCACTGCTGTGCCTTGGAATGCTAG
TTGGAGTAATAAATCTCTGGAACAGATTTGGAATCACACGACCTGGATGGAGTGGGACAGAGAAATTAAC
AATTACACAAGCTTAATACACTCCTTAATTGAAGAATCGCAAAACCAGCAAGAAAAGAATGAACAAGAAT
TATTGGAATTAGATAAATGGGCAAGTTTGTGGAATTGGTTTAACATAACAAATTGGCTGTGGTATATAAA
ATTATTCATAATGATAGTAGGAGGCTTGGTAGGTTTAAGAATAGTTTTTGCTGTACTTTCTATAGTGAAT
AGAGTTAGGCAGGGATATTCACCATTATCGTTTCAGACCCACCTCCCAACCCCGAGGGGACCCTTGCGCC
TTTTCCAAGGCAGCCCTGGGTTTGCGCAGGGACGCGGCTGCTCTGGGCGTGGTTCCGGGAAACGCAGCGG
CGCCGACCCTGGGTCTCGCACATTCTTCACGTCCGTTCGCAGCGTCACCCGGATCTTCGCCGCTACCCTT
GTGGGCCCCCCGGCGACGCTTCCTGCTCCGCCCCTAAGTCGGGAAGGTTCCTTGCGGTTCGCGGCGTGCC
GGACGTGACAAACGGAAGCCGCACGTCTCACTAGTACCCTCGCAGACGGACAGCGCCAGGGAGCAATGGC
AGCGCGCCGACCGCGATGGGCTGTGGCCAATAGCGGCTGCTCAGCAGGGCGCGCCGAGAGCAGCGGCCGG
GAAGGGGCGGTGCGGGAGGCGGGGTGTGGGGCGGTAGTGTGGGCCCTGTTCCTGCCCGCGCGGTGTTCCG
CATTCTGCAAGCCTCCGGAGCGCACGTCGGCAGTCGGCTCCCTCGTTGACCGAATCACCGACCTCTCTCC
CCAGGGGGTACCCAGCTGTCTAGAGAATTCTAGATCTTGAGACAAATGGCAGTATTCATCCACAATTTTA
AAAGAAAAGGGGGGATTGGGGGGTACAGTGCAGGGGAAAGAATAGTAGACATAATAGCAACAGACATACA
AACTAAAGAATTACAAAAACAAATTACAAAAATTCAAAATTTTCGGGTTTATTACAGGGACAGCAGAGAT
CCACTTTGGCGCCGGCTCGAGGGGG
Features (pLannotate 1.2.2; 32 found; start..end, strand, type, name):
     65..368     +  enhancer       CMV enhancer: human cytomegalovirus immediate early enhancer
    369..572     +  promoter       CMV promoter: human cytomegalovirus (CMV) immediate early promoter
    595..619     +  protein_bind   attB1: mutant version of attB; recombination site for the Gateway® BP reaction BP Clonase™
    640..1662    +  CDS            hph: KHYB_ECOLX - Experimental evidence at protein level: Swiss-Prot protein existence level 1. The aminoglycoside phosphotransferases achieve inactivation of their antibiotic substrates by phosphorylation. Only phosphorylates hygromycin and closely related compounds such as demethyl analogs and destomycin. From Escherichia coli.
   1681..1705    -  protein_bind   attB2: mutant version of attB; recombination site for the Gateway® BP reaction BP Clonase™
   1707..1748    +  CDS            V5 tag: epitope tag from simian virus 5
   1787..2347    +  misc_feature   IRES: internal ribosome entry site (IRES) of the encephalomyocarditis virus (EMCV)
   2350..3069    +  CDS            EGFP: the original enhanced GFP (Yang et al., 1996) mammalian codon-optimized
   3093..3681    +  misc_feature   WPRE: woodchuck hepatitis virus posttranscriptional regulatory element
   3732..3751    +  misc_feature   cPPT/CTS (fragment): central polypurine tract and central termination sequence of HIV-1
   3753..3986    +  LTR            3' LTR (ΔU3): self-inactivating 3' long terminal repeat (LTR) from HIV-1
   4064..4185    +  polyA_signal   SV40 poly(A) signal: SV40 polyadenylation signal
   4225..4360    +  rep_origin     SV40 ori: SV40 origin of replication
   4381..4399    -  promoter       T7 promoter: promoter for bacteriophage T7 RNA polymerase
   4407..4562    +  CDS            lacZα (fragment): LacZα fragment of β-galactosidase; lacZ fragment
   4567..4995    +  rep_origin     f1 ori (sequence partly withheld): f1 bacteriophage origin of replication; arrow indicates direction of (+) strand synthesis
   5048..5152    +  promoter       AmpR promoter: bla
   5153..6013    +  CDS            AmpR: β-lactamase; bla; confers resistance to ampicillin, carbenicillin, and related antibiotics
   6184..6772    +  rep_origin     ori: high-copy-number ColE1/pMB1/pBR322/pUC origin of replication
   6955..7047    +  CDS            lacI (fragment): lac repressor; lacI; The lac repressor binds to the lac operator to inhibit transcription in E. coli. This inhibition can be relieved by adding lactose or isopropyl-β-D-thiogalactopyranoside (IPTG).
   7060..7081    +  protein_bind   CAP binding site: CAP binding activates transcription in the presence of cAMP. E. coli catabolite activator protein
   7096..7126    +  promoter       lac promoter: promoter for the E. coli lac operon
   7134..7150    +  protein_bind   lac operator: The lac repressor binds to the lac operator to inhibit transcription in E. coli. This inhibition can be relieved by adding lactose or isopropyl-β-D-thiogalactopyranoside (IPTG). lac repressor encoded by lacI
   7195..7213    +  promoter       T3 promoter: promoter for bacteriophage T3 RNA polymerase
   7241..7467    +  promoter       RSV promoter: Rous sarcoma virus enhancer/promoter
   7468..7648    +  LTR            5' LTR (truncated): truncated 5' long terminal repeat (LTR) from HIV-1
   7695..7820    +  misc_feature   HIV-1 Ψ: packaging signal of human immunodeficiency virus type 1
   7804..8167    +  CDS            HIV-1 gag (fragment): gag protein from human immunodeficiency virus 1; gag
   8313..8546    +  misc_feature   RRE: The Rev response element (RRE) of HIV-1 allows for Rev-dependent mRNA export from the nucleus to the cytoplasm.
   8923..8949    +  CDS            Rev (fragment): human immunodeficiency virus 1 (HIV-1) Rev protein; rev; enhances nuclear export of unspliced and incompletely spliced viral mRNAs
   8950..9450    +  promoter       hPGK promoter: human phosphoglycerate kinase 1 promoter
   9512..9629    +  misc_feature   cPPT/CTS: central polypurine tract and central termination sequence of HIV-1
