[The description below was written by a language model from this plasmid's Addgene catalogue record and pLannotate feature annotations shown in this document.]
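Description:
pAC10101_pLX-Hygro-IRES-EGFP is a 9,681 bp third-generation-style, self-inactivating HIV-1 lentiviral transfer plasmid for mammalian expression. It was made by Gateway recombination of a synthetic, intact ("non-split") hygromycin resistance gene into the pLX-DEST-IRES-EGFP destination backbone. In bacteria it is maintained through a high-copy ColE1/pUC-type origin and selected with ampicillin via the β-lactamase gene. The backbone also carries an f1 origin, an SV40 origin, and remnants of a lac/T7/T3 cloning region. The record names a recombination-tolerant host strain, as is usual for plasmids with repeated LTRs.

The viral portion begins with an RSV promoter fused to a truncated 5' LTR, which makes genomic RNA production Tat-independent. This is followed by the Ψ packaging signal with a partial gag sequence, the RRE for Rev-dependent nuclear export, and a cPPT/CTS. It ends in a ΔU3 3' LTR followed by an SV40 polyadenylation signal.

Within this frame, the CMV enhancer/promoter drives a bicistronic transcript. The hph hygromycin phosphotransferase coding sequence is flanked by attB1 and attB2 sites, and a V5 tag sequence lies just downstream of attB2; the record does not state whether it is translated in frame with the marker. An EMCV IRES then directs translation of EGFP, and a WPRE enhances transcript expression. An hPGK promoter is also annotated upstream of the cPPT and CMV elements, but the record does not explain its role.

Transduced cells should therefore be both hygromycin resistant and green fluorescent. The construct belongs to a series developed for split selectable markers, where it plausibly serves as the full-length marker reference, though the record does not say so explicitly.
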