Addgene plasmid #122821: pAC10101_pLX-Hygro-IRES-EGFP
Purpose: Plasmid 101:Lentiviral vector encoding Non-split Hygroand EGFP
Depositing lab: Albert Cheng. Publication: Split Selectable Markers. Jillette N, Du M, Cheng AW. bioRxiv 452979 10.1101/452979.
Backbone
  Vector backbone: pAC10095_pLX-DEST-IRES-EGFP (Addgene# 122815)
  Vector type: Mammalian Expression
  Selectable markers: Hygromycin ; Non-split Hygro
Growth in bacteria
  Bacterial resistance: Ampicillin, 100 μg/mL
  Growth temperature: 30°C
  Growth strain: NEB Stable
  Copy number: Unknown
Gene/Insert
  Gene/Insert name: Non-split Hygro
  Species: Synthetic
  Cloning method: Gateway Cloning
  Sequencing primers: 5′ CMV-Forward; 3′ IRES-R
Terms and licenses: Academic/Nonprofit Terms; Industry Terms: Not Available to Industry
Depositor comments: Please visit https://www.biorxiv.org/content/10.1101/452979v2 for BioRxiv preprint.
How to cite: pAC10101_pLX-Hygro-IRES-EGFP was a gift from Albert Cheng (Addgene plasmid # 122821)
